Addgene plasmid #142571: TFORF0247
Purpose: Lentiviral vector for overexpressing transcription factor ORFs with unique 24-bp barcodes. Barcodes facilitate identification of transcription factors in pooled screens.
Depositing lab: Feng Zhang. Depositing organization: Broad Institute. Publication: A transcription factor atlas of directed differentiation. Joung J, Ma S, Tay T, Geiger-Schuller KR, Kirchgatterer PC, Verdine VK, Guo B, Arias-Garcia MA, Allen WE, Singh A, Kuksenko O, Abudayyeh OO, Gootenberg JS, Fu Z, Macrae RK, Buenrostro JD, Regev A, Zhang F. Cell. 2023 Jan 5;186(1):209-229.e26. doi: 10.1016/j.cell.2022.11.026. PubMed 36608654.
Backbone
  Vector backbone: pLX_TRC317
  Backbone manufacturer: Broad Institute Genetic Perturbation Platform
  Backbone size w/o insert (bp): 8264
  Vector type: Mammalian Expression, Lentiviral
  Selectable markers: Puromycin
Growth in bacteria
  Bacterial resistance: Ampicillin, 100 μg/mL
  Growth temperature: 37°C
  Growth strain: NEB Stable
  Copy number: High Copy
Gene/Insert
  Gene/Insert name: CAMTA2
  Species: H. sapiens (human)
  Insert size (bp): 3725
  Entrez Gene: CAMTA2
  Promoter: EF1a
  Cloning method: Unknown
  Sequencing primers: 5′ GGGTGGAGACTGAAGTTAGGCCAG; 3′ CACATAGCGTAAAAGGAGCAACATAG
Terms and licenses: Academic/Nonprofit Terms; Industry Terms: Not Available to Industry
Depositor comments: XM_006721478,ENST00000572543 . The transcription factor ORF portion of this plasmid was synthesized by Genewiz. Please test multiple small colonies in case of plasmid recombination. To make this collection available in a timely manner, a portion of this collection was not fully sequenced by Addgene. If an Addgene verified full plasmid sequence is not available, please contact us prior to placing an order to request the full sequence.
How to cite: TFORF0247 was a gift from Feng Zhang (Addgene plasmid # 142571 ; http://n2t.net/addgene:142571 ; RRID:Addgene_142571)
