[The description below was written by a language model from this plasmid's Addgene catalogue record and pLannotate feature annotations shown in this document.]
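Description:
TFORF0247 is a third-generation-style, self-inactivating lentiviral expression plasmid built on the pLX_TRC317 backbone and carrying the human transcription factor CAMTA2 as its open reading frame. It belongs to a barcoded transcription factor ORF collection in which each construct carries a unique 24-bp barcode, so that individual factors can be identified by sequencing in pooled overexpression screens, such as directed-differentiation screens. The sequenced plasmid is about 12 kb. In bacteria it is maintained through a high-copy ColE1/pUC-type origin and selected with ampicillin via the β-lactamase gene. An f1 origin and remnants of a lacZα/lac promoter cloning region flanked by T7 and T3 promoters are also present in the backbone.

The viral genome is transcribed from an RSV promoter fused to a truncated HIV-1 5' LTR, followed by the Ψ packaging signal, a gag fragment and the Rev response element for Rev-dependent nuclear export of the genomic RNA. It ends in a ΔU3 3' LTR that inactivates LTR promoter activity after integration, with an SV40 polyadenylation signal downstream. Two cassettes sit between the LTRs. SV40 early promoter/origin sequences lie upstream of the puromycin N-acetyltransferase gene for selection of transduced mammalian cells. After a cPPT/CTS element that aids nuclear import, a full EF-1α promoter provides strong constitutive expression of the CAMTA2 coding sequence. A WPRE downstream of the ORF enhances transcript stability and expression. The barcode itself is not annotated in the feature table; a short U6 promoter fragment is detected between the ORF and the WPRE. The depositor notes that the ORF was synthesized commercially and that the plasmid may be prone to recombination.
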