Features (pLannotate 1.2.2; 31 found; start..end, strand, type, name):
      5..231     +  promoter       RSV promoter: Rous sarcoma virus enhancer/promoter
    232..412     +  LTR            5' LTR (truncated): truncated 5' long terminal repeat (LTR) from HIV-1
    459..584     +  misc_feature   HIV-1 Ψ: packaging signal of human immunodeficiency virus type 1
    568..931     +  CDS            HIV-1 gag (fragment): gag protein from human immunodeficiency virus 1; gag
   1077..1310    +  misc_feature   RRE: The Rev response element (RRE) of HIV-1 allows for Rev-dependent mRNA export from the nucleus to the cytoplasm.
   1687..1713    +  CDS            Rev (fragment): human immunodeficiency virus 1 (HIV-1) Rev protein; rev; enhances nuclear export of unspliced and incompletely spliced viral mRNAs
   1720..1743    +  promoter       SV40 promoter (fragment): SV40 early promoter
   1744..1815    +  promoter       SV40 promoter (fragment): SV40 enhancer and early promoter
   1839..1974    +  rep_origin     SV40 ori: SV40 origin of replication
   2020..2616    +  CDS            PuroR (fragment): puromycin N-acetyltransferase; pac from Streptomyces; confers resistance to puromycin
   2665..2782    +  misc_feature   cPPT/CTS: central polypurine tract and central termination sequence of HIV-1
   2847..2913    +  CDS            small t antigen (fragment): SV40 (simian virus 40) small t antigen
   2920..4098    +  promoter       EF-1α promoter: strong constitutive promoter for human elongation factor EF-1α
   4115..7735    +  CDS            CAMTA2: CMTA2_HUMAN - Also known as KIAA0909. Experimental evidence at protein level: Swiss-Prot protein existence level 1. Transcription activator. May act as tumor suppressor. From Homo sapiens (Human).
   7751..7804    +  promoter       U6 promoter (fragment): RNA polymerase III promoter for human U6 snRNA
   7846..8434    +  misc_feature   WPRE: woodchuck hepatitis virus posttranscriptional regulatory element
   8485..8504    +  misc_feature   cPPT/CTS (fragment): central polypurine tract and central termination sequence of HIV-1
   8506..8739    +  LTR            3' LTR (ΔU3): self-inactivating 3' long terminal repeat (LTR) from HIV-1
   8817..8938    +  polyA_signal   SV40 poly(A) signal: SV40 polyadenylation signal
   8978..9113    +  rep_origin     SV40 ori: SV40 origin of replication
   9134..9152    -  promoter       T7 promoter: promoter for bacteriophage T7 RNA polymerase
   9160..9315    +  CDS            lacZα (fragment): LacZα fragment of β-galactosidase; lacZ fragment
   9320..9748    +  rep_origin     f1 ori (sequence partly withheld): f1 bacteriophage origin of replication; arrow indicates direction of (+) strand synthesis
   9801..9905    +  promoter       AmpR promoter: bla
   9906..10766   +  CDS            AmpR: β-lactamase; bla; confers resistance to ampicillin, carbenicillin, and related antibiotics
  10937..11525   +  rep_origin     ori: high-copy-number ColE1/pMB1/pBR322/pUC origin of replication
  11708..11800   +  CDS            lacI (fragment): lac repressor; lacI; The lac repressor binds to the lac operator to inhibit transcription in E. coli. This inhibition can be relieved by adding lactose or isopropyl-β-D-thiogalactopyranoside (IPTG).
  11813..11834   +  protein_bind   CAP binding site: CAP binding activates transcription in the presence of cAMP. E. coli catabolite activator protein
  11849..11879   +  promoter       lac promoter: promoter for the E. coli lac operon
  11883..11905   +  protein_bind   lac operator (fragment): The lac repressor binds to the lac operator to inhibit transcription in E. coli. This inhibition can be relieved by adding lactose or isopropyl-β-D-thiogalactopyranoside (IPTG). lac repressor encoded by lacI
  11948..11966   +  promoter       T3 promoter: promoter for bacteriophage T3 RNA polymerase
>Addgene plasmid #142571 | TFORF0247 | addgene full sequence | sequence record 395966 | Addgene NGS Result
TTAATGTAGTCTTATGCAATACTCTTGTAGTCTTGCAACATGGTAACGATGAGTTAGCAACATGCCTTAC
AAGGAGAGAAAAAGCACCGTGCATGCCGATTGGTGGAAGTAAGGTGGTACGATCGTGCCTTATTAGGAAG
GCAACAGACGGGTCTGACATGGATTGGACGAACCACTGAATTGCCGCATTGCAGAGATATTGTATTTAAG
TGCCTAGCTCGATACATAAACGGGTCTCTCTGGTTAGACCAGATCTGAGCCTGGGAGCTCTCTGGCTAAC
TAGGGAACCCACTGCTTAAGCCTCAATAAAGCTTGCCTTGAGTGCTTCAAGTAGTGTGTGCCCGTCTGTT
GTGTGACTCTGGTAACTAGAGATCCCTCAGACCCTTTTAGTCAGTGTGGAAAATCTCTAGCAGTGGCGCC
CGAACAGGGACTTGAAAGCGAAAGGGAAACCAGAGGAGCTCTCTCGACGCAGGACTCGGCTTGCTGAAGC
GCGCACGGCAAGAGGCGAGGGGCGGCGACTGGTGAGTACGCCAAAAATTTTGACTAGCGGAGGCTAGAAG
GAGAGAGATGGGTGCGAGAGCGTCAGTATTAAGCGGGGGAGAATTAGATCGCGATGGGAAAAAATTCGGT
TAAGGCCAGGGGGAAAGAAAAAATATAAATTAAAACATATAGTATGGGCAAGCAGGGAGCTAGAACGATT
CGCAGTTAATCCTGGCCTGTTAGAAACATCAGAAGGCTGTAGACAAATACTGGGACAGCTACAACCATCC
CTTCAGACAGGATCAGAAGAACTTAGATCATTATATAATACAGTAGCAACCCTCTATTGTGTGCATCAAA
GGATAGAGATAAAAGACACCAAGGAAGCTTTAGACAAGATAGAGGAAGAGCAAAACAAAAGTAAGACCAC
CGCACAGCAAGCGGCCGCTGATCTTCAGACCTGGAGGAGGAGATATGAGGGACAATTGGAGAAGTGAATT
ATATAAATATAAAGTAGTAAAAATTGAACCATTAGGAGTAGCACCCACCAAGGCAAAGAGAAGAGTGGTG
CAGAGAGAAAAAAGAGCAGTGGGAATAGGAGCTTTGTTCCTTGGGTTCTTGGGAGCAGCAGGAAGCACTA
TGGGCGCAGCGTCAATGACGCTGACGGTACAGGCCAGACAATTATTGTCTGGTATAGTGCAGCAGCAGAA
CAATTTGCTGAGGGCTATTGAGGCGCAACAGCATCTGTTGCAACTCACAGTCTGGGGCATCAAGCAGCTC
CAGGCAAGAATCCTGGCTGTGGAAAGATACCTAAAGGATCAACAGCTCCTGGGGATTTGGGGTTGCTCTG
GAAAACTCATTTGCACCACTGCTGTGCCTTGGAATGCTAGTTGGAGTAATAAATCTCTGGAACAGATTTG
GAATCACACGACCTGGATGGAGTGGGACAGAGAAATTAACAATTACACAAGCTTAATACACTCCTTAATT
GAAGAATCGCAAAACCAGCAAGAAAAGAATGAACAAGAATTATTGGAATTAGATAAATGGGCAAGTTTGT
GGAATTGGTTTAACATAACAAATTGGCTGTGGTATATAAAATTATTCATAATGATAGTAGGAGGCTTGGT
AGGTTTAAGAATAGTTTTTGCTGTACTTTCTATAGTGAATAGAGTTAGGCAGGGATATTCACCATTATCG
TTTCAGACCCACCTCCCAACCCCGAGGGGACCCATGCATTGCATCTCAATTAGTCAGCAACCAGGTGTGG
AAAGTCCCCAGGCTCCCCAGCAGGCAGAAGTATGCAAAGCATGCGTCTCAATTAGTCAGCAACCATAGTC
CCGCCCCTAACTCCGCCCATCCCGCCCCTAACTCCGCCCAGTTCCGCCCATTCTCCGCCCCATGGCTGAC
TAATTTTTTTTATTTATGCAGAGGCCGAGGCCGCCTCGGCCTCTGAGCTATTCCAGAAGTAGTGAGGAGG
CTTTTTTGGAGGCCTAGGCTTTTGCAAAAAGCTTTCTAGAGGTACCACCGGAGCTTACCATGACCGAGTA
CAAGCCCACGGTGCGCCTCGCCACCCGCGACGACGTCCCCAGGGCCGTACGCACCCTCGCCGCCGCGTTC
GCCGACTACCCCGCCACGCGCCACACCGTCGATCCGGACCGCCACATCGAGCGGGTCACCGAGCTGCAAG
AACTCTTCCTCACGCGCGTCGGGCTCGACATCGGCAAGGTGTGGGTCGCGGACGACGGCGCCGCCGTGGC
GGTCTGGACCACGCCGGAGAGCGTCGAAGCGGGGGCGGTGTTCGCCGAGATCGGCCCGCGCATGGCCGAG
TTGAGCGGTTCCCGGCTGGCCGCGCAGCAACAGATGGAAGGCCTCCTGGCGCCGCACCGGCCCAAGGAGC
CCGCGTGGTTCCTGGCCACCGTCGGCGTCTCGCCCGACCACCAGGGCAAGGGTCTGGGCAGCGCCGTCGT
GCTCCCCGGAGTGGAGGCGGCCGAGCGCGCCGGGGTGCCCGCCTTCCTGGAGACCTCCGCGCCCCGCAAC
CTCCCCTTCTACGAGCGGCTCGGCTTCACCGTCACCGCCGACGTCGAGGTGCCCGAAGGACCGCGCACCT
GGTGCATGACCCGCAAGCCCGGTGCCAGTTAACGAATTCTAGATCTTGAGACAAATGGCAGTATTCATCC
ACAATTTTAAAAGAAAAGGGGGGATTGGGGGGTACAGTGCAGGGGAAAGAATAGTAGACATAATAGCAAC
AGACATACAAACTAAAGAATTACAAAAACAAATTACAAAAATTCAAAATTTTCGGGTTTATTACAGGGAC
AGCAGAGATCCACTTTGGCGCCGGCTCGAGGCCTGCAGGTGCAAAGATGGATAAAGTTTTAAACAGAGAG
GAATCTTTGCAGCTAATGGACCTTCTAGGTCTTGAAAGGAGTGGGAATTGGCTCCGGTGCCCGTCAGTGG
GCAGAGCGCACATCGCCCACAGTCCCCGAGAAGTTGGGGGGAGGGGTCGGCAATTGAACCGGTGCCTAGA
GAAGGTGGCGCGGGGTAAACTGGGAAAGTGATGTCGTGTACTGGCTCCGCCTTTTTCCCGAGGGTGGGGG
AGAACCGTATATAAGTGCAGTAGTCGCCGTGAACGTTCTTTTTCGCAACGGGTTTGCCGCCAGAACACAG
GTAAGTGCCGTGTGTGGTTCCCGCGGGCCTGGCCTCTTTACGGGTTATGGCCCTTGCGTGCCTTGAATTA
CTTCCACCTGGCTGCAGTACGTGATTCTTGATCCCGAGCTTCGGGTTGGAAGTGGGTGGGAGAGTTCGAG
GCCTTGCGCTTAAGGAGCCCCTTCGCCTCGTGCTTGAGTTGAGGCCTGGCCTGGGCGCTGGGGCCGCCGC
GTGCGAATCTGGTGGCACCTTCGCGCCTGTCTCGCTGCTTTCGATAAGTCTCTAGCCATTTAAAATTTTT
GATGACCTGCTGCGACGCTTTTTTTCTGGCAAGATAGTCTTGTAAATGCGGGCCAAGATCTGCACACTGG
TATTTCGGTTTTTGGGGCCGCGGGCGGCGACGGGGCCCGTGCGTCCCAGCGCACATGTTCGGCGAGGCGG
GGCCTGCGAGCGCGGCCACCGAGAATCGGACGGGGGTAGTCTCAAGCTGGCCGGCCTGCTCTGGTGCCTG
GCCTCGCGCCGCCGTGTATCGCCCCGCCCTGGGCGGCAAGGCTGGCCCGGTCGGCACCAGTTGCGTGAGC
GGAAAGATGGCCGCTTCCCGGCCCTGCTGCAGGGAGCTCAAAATGGAGGACGCGGCGCTCGGGAGAGCGG
GCGGGTGAGTCACCCACACAAAGGAAAAGGGCCTTTCCGTCCTCAGCCGTCGCTTCATGTGACTCCACGG
AGTACCGGGCGCCGTCCAGGCACCTCGATTAGTTCTCGAGCTTTTGGAGTACGTCGTCTTTAGGTTGGGG
GGAGGGGTTTTATGCGATGGAGTTTCCCCACACTGAGTGGGTGGAGACTGAAGTTAGGCCAGCTTGGCAC
TTGATGTAATTCTCCTTGGAATTTGCCCTTTTTGAGTTTGGATCTTGGTTCATTCTCAAGCCTCAGACAG
TGGTTCAAAGTTTTTTTCTTCCATTTCAGGTGTCGTGAGGCTAGCACCGCCACCATGAATACCAAGGACA
CCACCGAGGTTGCTGAAAACAGCCACCACCTGAAGATCTTTCTCCCCAAGAAGCTGCTGGAGTGTCTTCC
TCGCTGCCCGCTGCTGCCTCCAGAGAGGCTACGGTGGAATACAAATGAGGAGATTGCATCCTACCTGATC
ACCTTTGAGAAGCATGATGAGTGGCTGTCTTGTGCCCCAAAGACAAGGCCTCAGAATGGCTCCATCATCC
TCTACAATCGCAAGAAGGTGAAATATCGGAAGGATGGTTACCTCTGGAAGAAGCGGAAGGATGGGAAGAC
CACCCGAGAGGACCACATGAAGCTGAAGGTCCAGGGCATGGAGCCTGTCTCCTGGCAGTGTCTCTATGGC
TGCTACGTTCACTCTTCCATCGTCCCCACATTCCATCGGCGCTGCTACTGGCTGCTCCAGAACCCTGACA
TCGTCCTTGTGCACTACCTGAACGTCCCAGCCCTGGAGGACTGTGGAAAGGGCTGCAGCCCCATCTTTTG
TTCCATCAGCAGCGACCGTCGAGAGTGGCTGAAGTGGTCCCGGGAGGAGTTGTTGGGACAGCTGAAGCCC
ATGTTTCATGGCATCAAGTGGAGCTGCGGGAATGGAACAGAAGAGTTCTCTGTAGAACACCTGGTGCAGC
AGATTTTGGACACCCACCCAACCAAGCCTGCTCCCCGAACCCACGCCTGTCTCTGCAGTGGGGGGCTTGG
TTCTGGGAGCCTTACCCACAAATGCAGCAGCACGAAACACCGCATCATCTCTCCCAAAGTGGAGCCCCGA
GCTTTAACCCTGACCTCTATCCCCCACGCTCACCCCCCAGAGCCTCCTCCACTGATAGCCCCACTTCCCC
CAGAGCTCCCCAAGGCACACACCTCCCCATCTTCTTCCTCTTCTTCCTCCTCATCAGGTTTTGCAGAGCC
CCTAGAAATCAGACCTAGCCCTCCCACTTCTCGAGGGGGTTCTTCAAGAGGAGGCACTGCTATCCTCCTC
CTGACAGGACTGGAGCAGCGGGCTGGAGGCTTGACGCCCACCAGGCACTTGGCTCCACAGGCTGATCCTA
GGCCTTCCATGAGTTTGGCAGTGGTTGTAGGCACTGAGCCTTCTGCCCCACCAGCTCCTCCCAGTCCTGC
CTTTGACCCTGATCGTTTTCTCAACAGCCCCCAGAGGGGCCAGACATATGGAGGGGGGCAGGGAGTAAGC
CCAGACTTCCCCGAGGCAGAGGCCGCTCATACCCCCTGTTCTGCCCTAGAGCCTGCTGCTGCCCTGGAGC
CCCAGGCAGCTGCTCGGGGTCCCCCACCACAGTCAGTAGCAGGTGGGAGAAGAGGAAACTGCTTCTTCAT
CCAAGATGATGACAGTGGGGAGGAGCTCAAGGGTCACGGGGCTGCCCCACCCATACCTTCACCCCCTCCC
TCACCCCCACCCTCACCTGCCCCCTTGGAGCCGTCAAGCAGGGTAGGAAGAGGAGAGGCCTTGTTTGGAG
GACCTGTTGGGGCCAGTGAACTGGAGCCCTTCAGTCTTTCATCATTCCCAGACCTTATGGGAGAACTCAT
CAGTGACGAAGCTCCAAGCATCCCTGCTCCGACCCCCCAGCTGTCTCCTGCTCTTAGCACCATCACAGAC
TTCTCCCCAGAGTGGTCCTACCCAGAGGGTGGGGTCAAGGTGCTCATCACAGGTCCTTGGACCGAAGCCG
CCGAGCATTACTCCTGTGTCTTTGATCACATCGCAGTGCCAGCCTCACTTGTCCAGCCTGGTGTCTTACG
CTGCTACTGTCCCGCCCATGAGGTAGGGCTGGTGTCTTTGCAGGTGGCAGGGCGGGAGGGGCCCCTTTCT
GCTTCTGTGCTCTTTGAGTATCGAGCCCGCCGATTCCTGTCTCTGCCTAGTACTCAACTTGACTGGCTGT
CACTGGACGACAACCAGTTCCGGATGTCCATACTAGAGCGACTGGAGCAGATGGAGAAGCGGATGGCAGA
GATCGCAGCAGCTGGGCAGGTGCCTTGCCAGGGTCCTGATGCTCCTCCAGTTCAGGATGAAGGCCAGGGG
CCTGGGTTCGAAGCACGGGTAGTGGTCTTGGTAGAAAGCATGATCCCACGCTCCACCTGGAAGGGTCCTG
AACGTCTGGCCCATGGAAGCCCCTTCCGGGGCATGAGCCTTCTGCACCTGGCTGCTGCCCAGGGCTATGC
CCGCCTCATCGAGACCCTGAGCCAGTGGCGGAGTGTGGAGACTGGAAGCTTGGACTTAGAGCAGGAGGTT
GACCCGCTCAACGTGGATCATTTCTCTTGCACCCCTCTGATGTGGGCTTGTGCCCTGGGACACCTGGAAG
CTGCTGTGCTCCTTTTCCGTTGGAACCGACAGGCACTGAGCATTCCCGACTCTCTGGGCCGTCTGCCATT
GTCTGTGGCTCATTCCCGGGGTCATGTGCGCCTTGCCCGCTGCCTTGAGGAACTACAGAGACAGGAGCCT
TCGGTGGAGCCCCCATTTGCCCTATCGCCACCCTCCTCCAGCCCAGACACTGGTCTGAGCAGCGTCTCCT
CGCCCTCGGAGCTGTCGGATGGCACCTTTTCCGTCACGTCAGCCTATTCTAGTGCCCCAGATGGCAGTCC
CCCCCCTGCACCTCTGCCAGCCTCTGAGATGACTATGGAGGACATGGCCCCAGGCCAGCTTTCCTCTGGT
GTCCCAGAAGCCCCCCTACTCCTCATGGACTATGAGGCTACCAACTCCAAGGGGCCCCTCTCCTCCCTTC
CTGCCCTCCCACCAGCTTCAGATGATGGGGCTGCTCCAGAGGACGCTGACAGCCCACAGGCTGTGGATGT
GATCCCGGTGGACATGATCTCACTAGCCAAGCAGATCATCGAAGCCACACCGGAGCGGATTAAACGAGAG
GACTTCGTGGGGCTGCCCGAGGCTGGAGCCTCAATGCGGGAGCGGACAGGGGCTGTGGGGCTCAGTGAGA
CCATGTCCTGGCTGGCCAGCTACCTGGAGAATGTGGACCATTTCCCCAGCTCAACCCCTCCCAGCGAACT
GCCCTTTGAGCGAGGTCGCCTGGCTGTCCCTTCAGCACCCTCCTGGGCAGAGTTTCTCTCTGCATCCACC
AGTGGCAAGATGGAAAGTGATTTTGCCCTGCTGACACTATCAGATCACGAGCAGCGGGAACTGTATGAGG
CTGCCCGAGTCATCCAGACGGCCTTCCGAAAGTACAAGGGCCGGCGGCTGAAGGAGCAGCAGGAGGTAGC
AGCAGCTGTAATCCAGCGCTGTTACCGGAAGTACAAGCAGCTGACCTGGATTGCACTTAAGTTTGCACTC
TATAAGAAGATGACCCAGGCGGCCATCCTGATCCAGAGCAAGTTCCGAAGCTACTATGAACAGAAGCGAT
TTCAGCAGAGCCGCCGAGCGGCTGTGCTCATCCAGCAGCACTACCGCTCCTACCGCCGCAGGCCCGGCCC
TCCCCACCGGACTTCGGCCACCCTGCCTGCCCGCAACAAAGGCTCCTTTCTCACCAAGAAGCAGGACCAG
GCAGCCCGGAAGATCATGAGATTCCTGCGGCGCTGCCGACACAGGATGAGGGAACTGAAGCAGAACCAGG
AGCTGGAAGGGCTTCCCCAGCCGGGACTGGCCACATAGTAATGAACTAGTCCGTAACTTGAAAGTATTTC
GATTTCTTGGCTTTATATATCTTGTGGAAAGGACGACCTGCGAGCAAATGATAGGCGCTAACGCGTTAAG
TCGACAATCAACCTCTGGATTACAAAATTTGTGAAAGATTGACTGGTATTCTTAACTATGTTGCTCCTTT
TACGCTATGTGGATACGCTGCTTTAATGCCTTTGTATCATGCTATTGCTTCCCGTATGGCTTTCATTTTC
TCCTCCTTGTATAAATCCTGGTTGCTGTCTCTTTATGAGGAGTTGTGGCCCGTTGTCAGGCAACGTGGCG
TGGTGTGCACTGTGTTTGCTGACGCAACCCCCACTGGTTGGGGCATTGCCACCACCTGTCAGCTCCTTTC
CGGGACTTTCGCTTTCCCCCTCCCTATTGCCACGGCGGAACTCATCGCCGCCTGCCTTGCCCGCTGCTGG
ACAGGGGCTCGGCTGTTGGGCACTGACAATTCCGTGGTGTTGTCGGGGAAATCATCGTCCTTTCCTTGGC
TGCTCGCCTGTGTTGCCACCTGGATTCTGCGCGGGACGTCCTTCTGCTACGTCCCTTCGGCCCTCAATCC
AGCGGACCTTCCTTCCCGCGGCCTGCTGCCGGCTCTGCGGCCTCTTCCGCGTCTTCGCCTTCGCCCTCAG
ACGAGTCGGATCTCCCTTTGGGCCGCCTCCCCGCGTCGACTTTAAGACCAATGACTTACAAGGCAGCTGT
AGATCTTAGCCACTTTTTAAAAGAAAAGGGGGGACTGGAAGGGCTAATTCACTCCCAACGAAGACAAGAT
CTGCTTTTTGCTTGTACTGGGTCTCTCTGGTTAGACCAGATCTGAGCCTGGGAGCTCTCTGGCTAACTAG
GGAACCCACTGCTTAAGCCTCAATAAAGCTTGCCTTGAGTGCTTCAAGTAGTGTGTGCCCGTCTGTTGTG
TGACTCTGGTAACTAGAGATCCCTCAGACCCTTTTAGTCAGTGTGGAAAATCTCTAGCAGTACGTATAGT
AGTTCATGTCATCTTATTATTCAGTATTTATAACTTGCAAAGAAATGAATATCAGAGAGTGAGAGGAACT
TGTTTATTGCAGCTTATAATGGTTACAAATAAAGCAATAGCATCACAAATTTCACAAATAAAGCATTTTT
TTCACTGCATTCTAGTTGTGGTTTGTCCAAACTCATCAATGTATCTTATCATGTCTGGCTCTAGCTATCC
CGCCCCTAACTCCGCCCATCCCGCCCCTAACTCCGCCCAGTTCCGCCCATTCTCCGCCCCATGGCTGACT
AATTTTTTTTATTTATGCAGAGGCCGAGGCCGCCTCGGCCTCTGAGCTATTCCAGAAGTAGTGAGGAGGC
TTTTTTGGAGGCCTAGGGACGTACCCAATTCGCCCTATAGTGAGTCGTATTACGCGCGCTCACTGGCCGT
CGTTTTACAACGTCGTGACTGGGAAAACCCTGGCGTTACCCAACTTAATCGCCTTGCAGCACATCCCCCT
TTCGCCAGCTGGCGTAATAGCGAAGAGGCCCGCACCGATCGCCCTTCCCAACAGTTGCGCAGCCTGAATG
GCGAATGGG
[124 nt withheld, positions 9320-9443]
C
[91 nt withheld, positions 9445-9535]
A
[49 nt withheld, positions 9537-9585]
CCTTTGACGTTGGAGTCCACGTTCTTT
[37 nt withheld, positions 9613-9649]
ACCCTATCTCGGTCTATTCTTTTGATTTATAAGGGATTTTGCCGATTTCGGCCTATTGGTTAAAAAATGA
GCTGATTTAACAAAAATTTAACGCGAATTTTAACAAAATATTAACGCTTACAATTTAGGTGGCACTTTTC
GGGGAAATGTGCGCGGAACCCCTATTTGTTTATTTTTCTAAATACATTCAAATATGTATCCGCTCATGAG
ACAATAACCCTGATAAATGCTTCAATAATATTGAAAAAGGAAGAGTATGAGTATTCAACATTTCCGTGTC
GCCCTTATTCCCTTTTTTGCGGCATTTTGCCTTCCTGTTTTTGCTCACCCAGAAACGCTGGTGAAAGTAA
AAGATGCTGAAGATCAGTTGGGTGCACGAGTGGGTTACATCGAACTGGATCTCAACAGCGGTAAGATCCT
TGAGAGTTTTCGCCCCGAAGAACGTTTTCCAATGATGAGCACTTTTAAAGTTCTGCTATGTGGCGCGGTA
TTATCCCGTATTGACGCCGGGCAAGAGCAACTCGGTCGCCGCATACACTATTCTCAGAATGACTTGGTTG
AGTACTCACCAGTCACAGAAAAGCATCTTACGGATGGCATGACAGTAAGAGAATTATGCAGTGCTGCCAT
AACCATGAGTGATAACACTGCGGCCAACTTACTTCTGACAACGATCGGAGGACCGAAGGAGCTAACCGCT
TTTTTGCACAACATGGGGGATCATGTAACTCGCCTTGATCGTTGGGAACCGGAGCTGAATGAAGCCATAC
CAAACGACGAGCGTGACACCACGATGCCTGTAGCAATGGCAACAACGTTGCGCAAACTATTAACTGGCGA
ACTACTTACTCTAGCTTCCCGGCAACAATTAATAGACTGGATGGAGGCGGATAAAGTTGCAGGACCACTT
CTGCGCTCGGCCCTTCCGGCTGGCTGGTTTATTGCTGATAAATCTGGAGCCGGTGAGCGTGGGTCTCGCG
GTATCATTGCAGCACTGGGGCCAGATGGTAAGCCCTCCCGTATCGTAGTTATCTACACGACGGGGAGTCA
GGCAACTATGGATGAACGAAATAGACAGATCGCTGAGATAGGTGCCTCACTGATTAAGCATTGGTAACTG
TCAGACCAAGTTTACTCATATATACTTTAGATTGATTTAAAACTTCATTTTTAATTTAAAAGGATCTAGG
TGAAGATCCTTTTTGATAATCTCATGACCAAAATCCCTTAACGTGAGTTTTCGTTCCACTGAGCGTCAGA
CCCCGTAGAAAAGATCAAAGGATCTTCTTGAGATCCTTTTTTTCTGCGCGTAATCTGCTGCTTGCAAACA
AAAAAACCACCGCTACCAGCGGTGGTTTGTTTGCCGGATCAAGAGCTACCAACTCTTTTTCCGAAGGTAA
CTGGCTTCAGCAGAGCGCAGATACCAAATACTGTTCTTCTAGTGTAGCCGTAGTTAGGCCACCACTTCAA
GAACTCTGTAGCACCGCCTACATACCTCGCTCTGCTAATCCTGTTACCAGTGGCTGCTGCCAGTGGCGAT
AAGTCGTGTCTTACCGGGTTGGACTCAAGACGATAGTTACCGGATAAGGCGCAGCGGTCGGGCTGAACGG
GGGGTTCGTGCACACAGCCCAGCTTGGAGCGAACGACCTACACCGAACTGAGATACCTACAGCGTGAGCT
ATGAGAAAGCGCCACGCTTCCCGAAGGGAGAAAGGCGGACAGGTATCCGGTAAGCGGCAGGGTCGGAACA
GGAGAGCGCACGAGGGAGCTTCCAGGGGGAAACGCCTGGTATCTTTATAGTCCTGTCGGGTTTCGCCACC
TCTGACTTGAGCGTCGATTTTTGTGATGCTCGTCAGGGGGGCGGAGCCTATGGAAAAACGCCAGCAACGC
GGCCTTTTTACGGTTCCTGGCCTTTTGCTGGCCTTTTGCTCACATGTTCTTTCCTGCGTTATCCCCTGAT
TCTGTGGATAACCGTATTACCGCCTTTGAGTGAGCTGATACCGCTCGCCGCAGCCGAACGACCGAGCGCA
GCGAGTCAGTGAGCGAGGAAGCGGAAGAGCGCCCAATACGCAAACCGCCTCTCCCCGCGCGTTGGCCGAT
TCATTAATGCAGCTGGCACGACAGGTTTCCCGACTGGAAAGCGGGCAGTGAGCGCAACGCAATTAATGTG
AGTTAGCTCACTCATTAGGCACCCCAGGCTTTACACTTTATGCTTCCGGCTCGTATGTTGTGTGGAATTG
TGAGCGGATAACAATTTCACACAGGAAACAGCTATGACCATGATTACGCCAAGCGCGCAATTAACCCTCA
CTAAAGGGAACAAAAGCTGGAGCTGCAAGC
