>Addgene plasmid #142571 | TFORF0247 | depositor partial sequence | sequence record 279851 | Insert
ACCGCCACCATGAATACCAAGGACACCACCGAGGTTGCTGAAAACAGCCACCACCTGAAGATCTTTCTCC
CCAAGAAGCTGCTGGAGTGTCTTCCTCGCTGCCCGCTGCTGCCTCCAGAGAGGCTACGGTGGAATACAAA
TGAGGAGATTGCATCCTACCTGATCACCTTTGAGAAGCATGATGAGTGGCTGTCTTGTGCCCCAAAGACA
AGGCCTCAGAATGGCTCCATCATCCTCTACAATCGCAAGAAGGTGAAATATCGGAAGGATGGTTACCTCT
GGAAGAAGCGGAAGGATGGGAAGACCACCCGAGAGGACCACATGAAGCTGAAGGTCCAGGGCATGGAGCC
TGTCTCCTGGCAGTGTCTCTATGGCTGCTACGTTCACTCTTCCATCGTCCCCACATTCCATCGGCGCTGC
TACTGGCTGCTCCAGAACCCTGACATCGTCCTTGTGCACTACCTGAACGTCCCAGCCCTGGAGGACTGTG
GAAAGGGCTGCAGCCCCATCTTTTGTTCCATCAGCAGCGACCGTCGAGAGTGGCTGAAGTGGTCCCGGGA
GGAGTTGTTGGGACAGCTGAAGCCCATGTTTCATGGCATCAAGTGGAGCTGCGGGAATGGAACAGAAGAG
TTCTCTGTAGAACACCTGGTGCAGCAGATTTTGGACACCCACCCAACCAAGCCTGCTCCCCGAACCCACG
CCTGTCTCTGCAGTGGGGGGCTTGGTTCTGGGAGCCTTACCCACAAATGCAGCAGCACGAAACACCGCAT
CATCTCTCCCAAAGTGGAGCCCCGAGCTTTAACCCTGACCTCTATCCCCCACGCTCACCCCCCAGAGCCT
CCTCCACTGATAGCCCCACTTCCCCCAGAGCTCCCCAAGGCACACACCTCCCCATCTTCTTCCTCTTCTT
CCTCCTCATCAGGTTTTGCAGAGCCCCTAGAAATCAGACCTAGCCCTCCCACTTCTCGAGGGGGTTCTTC
AAGAGGAGGCACTGCTATCCTCCTCCTGACAGGACTGGAGCAGCGGGCTGGAGGCTTGACGCCCACCAGG
CACTTGGCTCCACAGGCTGATCCTAGGCCTTCCATGAGTTTGGCAGTGGTTGTAGGCACTGAGCCTTCTG
CCCCACCAGCTCCTCCCAGTCCTGCCTTTGACCCTGATCGTTTTCTCAACAGCCCCCAGAGGGGCCAGAC
ATATGGAGGGGGGCAGGGAGTAAGCCCAGACTTCCCCGAGGCAGAGGCCGCTCATACCCCCTGTTCTGCC
CTAGAGCCTGCTGCTGCCCTGGAGCCCCAGGCAGCTGCTCGGGGTCCCCCACCACAGTCAGTAGCAGGTG
GGAGAAGAGGAAACTGCTTCTTCATCCAAGATGATGACAGTGGGGAGGAGCTCAAGGGTCACGGGGCTGC
CCCACCCATACCTTCACCCCCTCCCTCACCCCCACCCTCACCTGCCCCCTTGGAGCCGTCAAGCAGGGTA
GGAAGAGGAGAGGCCTTGTTTGGAGGACCTGTTGGGGCCAGTGAACTGGAGCCCTTCAGTCTTTCATCAT
TCCCAGACCTTATGGGAGAACTCATCAGTGACGAAGCTCCAAGCATCCCTGCTCCGACCCCCCAGCTGTC
TCCTGCTCTTAGCACCATCACAGACTTCTCCCCAGAGTGGTCCTACCCAGAGGGTGGGGTCAAGGTGCTC
ATCACAGGTCCTTGGACCGAAGCCGCCGAGCATTACTCCTGTGTCTTTGATCACATCGCAGTGCCAGCCT
CACTTGTCCAGCCTGGTGTCTTACGCTGCTACTGTCCCGCCCATGAGGTAGGGCTGGTGTCTTTGCAGGT
GGCAGGGCGGGAGGGGCCCCTTTCTGCTTCTGTGCTCTTTGAGTATCGAGCCCGCCGATTCCTGTCTCTG
CCTAGTACTCAACTTGACTGGCTGTCACTGGACGACAACCAGTTCCGGATGTCCATACTAGAGCGACTGG
AGCAGATGGAGAAGCGGATGGCAGAGATCGCAGCAGCTGGGCAGGTGCCTTGCCAGGGTCCTGATGCTCC
TCCAGTTCAGGATGAAGGCCAGGGGCCTGGGTTCGAAGCACGGGTAGTGGTCTTGGTAGAAAGCATGATC
CCACGCTCCACCTGGAAGGGTCCTGAACGTCTGGCCCATGGAAGCCCCTTCCGGGGCATGAGCCTTCTGC
ACCTGGCTGCTGCCCAGGGCTATGCCCGCCTCATCGAGACCCTGAGCCAGTGGCGGAGTGTGGAGACTGG
AAGCTTGGACTTAGAGCAGGAGGTTGACCCGCTCAACGTGGATCATTTCTCTTGCACCCCTCTGATGTGG
GCTTGTGCCCTGGGACACCTGGAAGCTGCTGTGCTCCTTTTCCGTTGGAACCGACAGGCACTGAGCATTC
CCGACTCTCTGGGCCGTCTGCCATTGTCTGTGGCTCATTCCCGGGGTCATGTGCGCCTTGCCCGCTGCCT
TGAGGAACTACAGAGACAGGAGCCTTCGGTGGAGCCCCCATTTGCCCTATCGCCACCCTCCTCCAGCCCA
GACACTGGTCTGAGCAGCGTCTCCTCGCCCTCGGAGCTGTCGGATGGCACCTTTTCCGTCACGTCAGCCT
ATTCTAGTGCCCCAGATGGCAGTCCCCCCCCTGCACCTCTGCCAGCCTCTGAGATGACTATGGAGGACAT
GGCCCCAGGCCAGCTTTCCTCTGGTGTCCCAGAAGCCCCCCTACTCCTCATGGACTATGAGGCTACCAAC
TCCAAGGGGCCCCTCTCCTCCCTTCCTGCCCTCCCACCAGCTTCAGATGATGGGGCTGCTCCAGAGGACG
CTGACAGCCCACAGGCTGTGGATGTGATCCCGGTGGACATGATCTCACTAGCCAAGCAGATCATCGAAGC
CACACCGGAGCGGATTAAACGAGAGGACTTCGTGGGGCTGCCCGAGGCTGGAGCCTCAATGCGGGAGCGG
ACAGGGGCTGTGGGGCTCAGTGAGACCATGTCCTGGCTGGCCAGCTACCTGGAGAATGTGGACCATTTCC
CCAGCTCAACCCCTCCCAGCGAACTGCCCTTTGAGCGAGGTCGCCTGGCTGTCCCTTCAGCACCCTCCTG
GGCAGAGTTTCTCTCTGCATCCACCAGTGGCAAGATGGAAAGTGATTTTGCCCTGCTGACACTATCAGAT
CACGAGCAGCGGGAACTGTATGAGGCTGCCCGAGTCATCCAGACGGCCTTCCGAAAGTACAAGGGCCGGC
GGCTGAAGGAGCAGCAGGAGGTAGCAGCAGCTGTAATCCAGCGCTGTTACCGGAAGTACAAGCAGCTGAC
CTGGATTGCACTTAAGTTTGCACTCTATAAGAAGATGACCCAGGCGGCCATCCTGATCCAGAGCAAGTTC
CGAAGCTACTATGAACAGAAGCGATTTCAGCAGAGCCGCCGAGCGGCTGTGCTCATCCAGCAGCACTACC
GCTCCTACCGCCGCAGGCCCGGCCCTCCCCACCGGACTTCGGCCACCCTGCCTGCCCGCAACAAAGGCTC
CTTTCTCACCAAGAAGCAGGACCAGGCAGCCCGGAAGATCATGAGATTCCTGCGGCGCTGCCGACACAGG
ATGAGGGAACTGAAGCAGAACCAGGAGCTGGAAGGGCTTCCCCAGCCGGGACTGGCCACATAGTAATGAA
CTAGTCCGTAACTTGAAAGTATTTCGATTTCTTGGCTTTATATATCTTGTGGAAAGGACGACCTGCGAGC
AAATGATAGGCGCTA
