>Addgene plasmid #142571 | TFORF0247 | depositor partial sequence | sequence record 279852 | Barcode
CCTGCGAGCAAATGATAGGCGCTA
